>Addgene plasmid #83465 | pcDNA4/TO CD16.7-h-PKD1 FLM (4078-4303) | depositor full sequence | sequence record 159097 | pcDNA4/TO CD16.7-h-PKD1 FLM (4078-4303) sequence 6670 bps
GGTAGGCGTGTACGGTGGGAGGTCTATATAAGCAGAGCTCTCCCTATCAGTGATAGAGATCTCCCTATCA
GTGATAGAGATCGTCGACGAGCTCGTTTAGTGAACCGTCAGATCGCCTGGAGACGCCATCCACGCTGTTT
TGACCTCCATAGAAGACACCGGGACCGATCCAGCCTCCGGACTCTAGCGTTTAAACTTAAGCTTCTAGAG
ATCCCTCGACCTCGAGATCCATTGTGCTCTAAAGATCTTTGGTGACTTGTCCACTCCAGTGTGGCATCAT
GTGGCAGCTGCTCCTCCCAACTGCTCTGCTACTTCTAGTTTCAGCTGGCATGCGGACTGAAGATCTCCCA
AAGGCTGTGGTGTTCCTGGAGCCTCAATGGTACAGCGTGCTTGAGAAGGACAGTGTGACTCTGAAGTGCC
AGGGAGCCTACTCCCCTGAGGACAATTCCACACAGTGGTTTCACAATGAGAGCCTCATCTCAAGCCAGGC
CTCGAGCTACTTCATTGACGCTGCCACAGTCAACGACAGTGGAGAGTACAGGTGCCAGACAAACCTCTCC
ACCCTCAGTGACCCGGTGCAGCTAGAAGTCCATATCGGCTGGCTGTTGCTCCAGGCCCCTCGGTGGGTGT
TCAAGGAGGAAGACCCTATTCACCTGAGGTGTCACAGCTGGAAGAACACTGCTCTGCATAAGGTCACATA
TTTACAGAATGGCAAAGACAGGAAGTATTTTCATCATAATTCTGACTTCCACATTCCAAAAGCCACACTC
AAAGATAGCGGCTCCTACTTCTGCAGGGGGCTTGTTGGGAGTAAAAATGTGTCTTCAGAGACTGTGAACA
TCACCATCACTCAAGGTTTGGCAGTGTCAACCATCTCATCATTCTCTCCACCTGGCGCGGATCCACCAAG
GGCCTCTGCCCTCCCTGCCCCACCGACAGGCTCCGCCCTCCCTGACCCGCAGACAGCCTCTGCCCTCCCT
GACCCGCCAGCAGCCTCTGCCCTCCCTGCGGCCCTGGCGGTGATCTCCTTCCTCCTCGGGCTGGGCCTGG
GGGTGGCGTGTGTGCTGGCGAGGACGCGTGAGTCCTGGCACTTGTCACCCCTGCTGTGTGTGGGGCTCTG
GGCACTGCGGCTGTGGGGCGCCCTACGGCTGGGGGCTGTTATTCTCCGCTGGCGCTACCACGCCTTGCGT
GGAGAGCTGTACCGGCCGGCCTGGGAGCCCCAGGACTACGAGATGGTGGAGTTGTTCCTGCGCAGGCTGC
GCCTCTGGATGGGCCTCAGCAAGGTCAAGGAGTTCCGCCACAAAGTCCGCTTTGAAGGGATGGAGCCGCT
GCCCTCTCGCTCCTCCAGGGGCTCCAAGGTATCCCCGGATGTGCCCCCACCCAGCGCTGGCTCCGATGCC
TCGCACCCCTCCACCTCCTCCAGCCAGCTGGATGGGCTGAGCGTGAGCCTGGGCCGGCTGGGGACAAGGT
GTGAGCCTGAGCCCTCCCGCCTCCAAGCCGTGTTCGAGGCCCTGCTCACCCAGTTTGACCGACTCAACCA
GGCCACAGAGGACGTCTACCAGCTGGAGCAGCAGCTGCACAGCCTGCAAGGCCGCAGGAGCAGCCGGGCG
CCCGCCGGATCTTCCCGTGGCCCATCCCCGGGCCTGCGGCCAGCACTGCCCAGCCGCCTTGCCCGGGCCA
GTCGGGGTGTGGACCTGGCCACTGGCCCCAGCAGGACACCCCTTCGGGCCAAGAACAAGGTCCACCCCAG
CAGCACTTAGGGCGGCCGCTCGAGAACAAAAACTCATCTCAGAAGAGGATCTGGGGCCCTTCGAACAAAA
ACTCATCTCAGAAGAGGATCTGAATATGCATACCGGTCATCATCACCATCACCATTGAGTTTAAACCCGC
TGATCAGCCTCGACTGTGCCTTCTAGTTGCCAGCCATCTGTTGTTTGCCCCTCCCCCGTGCCTTCCTTGA
CCCTGGAAGGTGCCACTCCCACTGTCCTTTCCTAATAAAATGAGGAAATTGCATCGCATTGTCTGAGTAG
GTGTCATTCTATTCTGGGGGGTGGGGTGGGGCAGGACAGCAAGGGGGAGGATTGGGAAGACAATAGCAGG
CATGCTGGGGATGCGGTGGGCTCTATGGCTTCTGAGGCGGAAAGAACCAGCTGGGGCTCTAGGGGGTATC
CCC
[124 nt withheld, positions 2174-2297]
C
[32 nt withheld, positions 2299-2330]
CA
[57 nt withheld, positions 2333-2389]
A
[49 nt withheld, positions 2391-2439]
CCTTTGACGTTGGAGTCCACGTTCTTT
[37 nt withheld, positions 2467-2503]
ACCCTATCTCGGTCTATTCTTTTGATTTATAAGGGATTTTGGGGATTTCGGCCTATTGGTTAAAAAATGA
GCTGATTTAACAAAAATTTAACGCGAATTAATTCTGTGGAATGTGTGTCAGTTAGGGTGTGGAAAGTCCC
CAGGCTCCCCAGGCAGGCAGAAGTATGCAAAGCATGCATCTCAATTAGTCAGCAACCAGGTGTGGAAAGT
CCCCAGGCTCCCCAGCAGGCAGAAGTATGCAAAGCATGCATCTCAATTAGTCAGCAACCATAGTCCCGCC
CCTAACTCCGCCCATCCCGCCCCTAACTCCGCCCAGTTCCGCCCATTCTCCGCCCCATGGCTGACTAATT
TTTTTTATTTATGCAGAGGCCGAGGCCGCCTCTGCCTCTGAGCTATTCCAGAAGTAGTGAGGAGGCTTTT
TTGGAGGCCTAGGCTTTTGCAAAAAGCTCCCGGGAGCTTGTATATCCATTTTCGGATCTGATCAGCACGT
GTTGACAATTAATCATCGGCATAGTATATCGGCATAGTATAATACGACAAGGTGAGGAACTAAACCATGG
CCAAGTTGACCAGTGCCGTTCCGGTGCTCACCGCGCGCGACGTCGCCGGAGCGGTCGAGTTCTGGACCGA
CCGGCTCGGGTTCTCCCGGGACTTCGTGGAGGACGACTTCGCCGGTGTGGTCCGGGACGACGTGACCCTG
TTCATCAGCGCGGTCCAGGACCAGGTGGTGCCGGACAACACCCTGGCCTGGGTGTGGGTGCGCGGCCTGG
ACGAGCTGTACGCCGAGTGGTCGGAGGTCGTGTCCACGAACTTCCGGGACGCCTCCGGGCCGGCCATGAC
CGAGATCGGCGAGCAGCCGTGGGGGCGGGAGTTCGCCCTGCGCGACCCGGCCGGCAACTGCGTGCACTTC
GTGGCCGAGGAGCAGGACTGACACGTGCTACGAGATTTCGATTCCACCGCCGCCTTCTATGAAAGGTTGG
GCTTCGGAATCGTTTTCCGGGACGCCGGCTGGATGATCCTCCAGCGCGGGGATCTCATGCTGGAGTTCTT
CGCCCACCCCAACTTGTTTATTGCAGCTTATAATGGTTACAAATAAAGCAATAGCATCACAAATTTCACA
AATAAAGCATTTTTTTCACTGCATTCTAGTTGTGGTTTGTCCAAACTCATCAATGTATCTTATCATGTCT
GTATACCGTCGACCTCTAGCTAGAGCTTGGCGTAATCATGGTCATAGCTGTTTCCTGTGTGAAATTGTTA
TCCGCTCACAATTCCACACAACATACGAGCCGGAAGCATAAAGTGTAAAGCCTGGGGTGCCTAATGAGTG
AGCTAACTCACATTAATTGCGTTGCGCTCACTGCCCGCTTTCCAGTCGGGAAACCTGTCGTGCCAGCTGC
ATTAATGAATCGGCCAACGCGCGGGGAGAGGCGGTTTGCGTATTGGGCGCTCTTCCGCTTCCTCGCTCAC
TGACTCGCTGCGCTCGGTCGTTCGGCTGCGGCGAGCGGTATCAGCTCACTCAAAGGCGGTAATACGGTTA
TCCACAGAATCAGGGGATAACGCAGGAAAGAACATGTGAGCAAAAGGCCAGCAAAAGGCCAGGAACCGTA
AAAAGGCCGCGTTGCTGGCGTTTTTCCATAGGCTCCGCCCCCCTGACGAGCATCACAAAAATCGACGCTC
AAGTCAGAGGTGGCGAAACCCGACAGGACTATAAAGATACCAGGCGTTTCCCCCTGGAAGCTCCCTCGTG
CGCTCTCCTGTTCCGACCCTGCCGCTTACCGGATACCTGTCCGCCTTTCTCCCTTCGGGAAGCGTGGCGC
TTTCTCAATGCTCACGCTGTAGGTATCTCAGTTCGGTGTAGGTCGTTCGCTCCAAGCTGGGCTGTGTGCA
CGAACCCCCCGTTCAGCCCGACCGCTGCGCCTTATCCGGTAACTATCGTCTTGAGTCCAACCCGGTAAGA
CACGACTTATCGCCACTGGCAGCAGCCACTGGTAACAGGATTAGCAGAGCGAGGTATGTAGGCGGTGCTA
CAGAGTTCTTGAAGTGGTGGCCTAACTACGGCTACACTAGAAGGACAGTATTTGGTATCTGCGCTCTGCT
GAAGCCAGTTACCTTCGGAAAAAGAGTTGGTAGCTCTTGATCCGGCAAACAAACCACCGCTGGTAGCGGT
GGTTTTTTTGTTTGCAAGCAGCAGATTACGCGCAGAAAAAAAGGATCTCAAGAAGATCCTTTGATCTTTT
CTACGGGGTCTGACGCTCAGTGGAACGAAAACTCACGTTAAGGGATTTTGGTCATGAGATTATCAAAAAG
GATCTTCACCTAGATCCTTTTAAATTAAAAATGAAGTTTTAAATCAATCTAAAGTATATATGAGTAAACT
TGGTCTGACAGTTACCAATGCTTAATCAGTGAGGCACCTATCTCAGCGATCTGTCTATTTCGTTCATCCA
TAGTTGCCTGACTCCCCGTCGTGTAGATAACTACGATACGGGAGGGCTTACCATCTGGCCCCAGTGCTGC
AATGATACCGCGAGACCCACGCTCACCGGCTCCAGATTTATCAGCAATAAACCAGCCAGCCGGAAGGGCC
GAGCGCAGAAGTGGTCCTGCAACTTTATCCGCCTCCATCCAGTCTATTAATTGTTGCCGGGAAGCTAGAG
TAAGTAGTTCGCCAGTTAATAGTTTGCGCAACGTTGTTGCCATTGCTACAGGCATCGTGGTGTCACGCTC
GTCGTTTGGTATGGCTTCATTCAGCTCCGGTTCCCAACGATCAAGGCGAGTTACATGATCCCCCATGTTG
TGCAAAAAAGCGGTTAGCTCCTTCGGTCCTCCGATCGTTGTCAGAAGTAAGTTGGCCGCAGTGTTATCAC
TCATGGTTATGGCAGCACTGCATAATTCTCTTACTGTCATGCCATCCGTAAGATGCTTTTCTGTGACTGG
TGAGTACTCAACCAAGTCATTCTGAGAATAGTGTATGCGGCGACCGAGTTGCTCTTGCCCGGCGTCAATA
CGGGATAATACCGCGCCACATAGCAGAACTTTAAAAGTGCTCATCATTGGAAAACGTTCTTCGGGGCGAA
AACTCTCAAGGATCTTACCGCTGTTGAGATCCAGTTCGATGTAACCCACTCGTGCACCCAACTGATCTTC
AGCATCTTTTACTTTCACCAGCGTTTCTGGGTGAGCAAAAACAGGAAGGCAAAATGCCGCAAAAAAGGGA
ATAAGGGCGACACGGAAATGTTGAATACTCATACTCTTCCTTTTTCAATATTATTGAAGCATTTATCAGG
GTTATTGTCTCATGAGCGGATACATATTTGAATGTATTTAGAAAAATAAACAAATAGGGGTTCCGCGCAC
ATTTCCCCGAAAAGTGCCACCTGACGTCGACGGATCGGGAGATCTCCCGATCCCCTATGGTCGACTCTCA
GTACAATCTGCTCTGATGCCGCATAGTTAAGCCAGTATCTGCTCCCTGCTTGTGTGTTGGAGGTCGCTGA
GTAGTGCGCGAGCAAAATTTAAGCTACAACAAGGCAAGGCTTGACCGACAATTGCATGAAGAATCTGCTT
AGGGTTAGGCGTTTTGCGCTGCTTCGCGATGTACGGGCCAGATATACGCGTTGACATTGATTATTGACTA
GTTATTAATAGTAATCAATTACGGGGTCATTAGTTCATAGCCCATATATGGAGTTCCGCGTTACATAACT
TACGGTAAATGGCCCGCCTGGCTGACCGCCCAACGACCCCCGCCCATTGACGTCAATAATGACGTATGTT
CCCATAGTAACGCCAATAGGGACTTTCCATTGACGTCAATGGGTGGAGTATTTACGGTAAACTGCCCACT
TGGCAGTACATCAAGTGTATCATATGCCAAGTACGCCCCCTATTGACGTCAATGACGGTAAATGGCCCGC
CTGGCATTATGCCCAGTACATGACCTTATGGGACTTTCCTACTTGGCAGTACATCTACGTATTAGTCATC
GCTATTACCATGGTGATGCGGTTTTGGCAGTACATCAATGGGCGTGGATAGCGGTTTGACTCACGGGGAT
TTCCAAGTCTCCACCCCATTGACGTCAATGGGAGTTTGTTTTGGAACCAAAATCAACGGGACTTTCCAAA
ATGTCGTAACAACTCCGCCCCATTGACGCAAATGGGC
Features (pLannotate 1.2.2; 24 found; start..end, strand, type, name):
     41..60      +  promoter       PLtetO-1 promoter (fragment): modified phage lambda PL promoter with tet operator sites (Lutz and Bujard, 1997)
     62..81      +  promoter       PLtetO-1 promoter (fragment): modified phage lambda PL promoter with tet operator sites (Lutz and Bujard, 1997)
     89..122     +  promoter       TRE3GV promoter (fragment): 3rd-generation Tet-responsive promoter that can be activated by binding of Tet-On® 3G, optimized for retroviral and lentiviral vectors
    279..896     +  CDS            FCGR3B (fragment): FCG3B_HUMAN - Also known as CD16B, FCG3, FCGR3, IGFR3. Experimental evidence at protein level: Swiss-Prot protein existence level 1. Receptor for the Fc region of immunoglobulins gamma. Low affinity receptor. Binds complexed or aggregated IgG and also monomeric IgG. Contrary to III-A, is not capable to mediate antibody-dependent cytotoxicity and phagocytosis. May serve as a trap for immune complexes in the peripheral circulation which does not activate neutrophils. From Homo sapiens (Human).
   1038..1757    +  CDS            PKD1 (fragment): PKD1_HUMAN - Experimental evidence at protein level: Swiss-Prot protein existence level 1. Component of a heteromeric calcium-permeable ion channel formed by PKD1 and PKD2 that is activated by interaction between PKD1 and a Wnt family member, such as WNT3A and WNT9B (PubMed:27214281). Both PKD1 and PKD2 are required for channel activity (PubMed:27214281). Involved in renal tubulogenesis (PubMed:12482949). Involved in fluid- flow mechanosensation by the primary cilium in renal epithelium (By similarity). Acts as a regulator of cilium length, together with PKD2 (By similarity). The dynamic contr
   1904..2128    +  polyA_signal   bGH poly(A) signal: bovine growth hormone polyadenylation signal
   2132..2153    +  promoter       SV40 promoter (fragment): SV40 enhancer and early promoter
   2174..2602    +  rep_origin     f1 ori (sequence partly withheld): f1 bacteriophage origin of replication; arrow indicates direction of (+) strand synthesis
   2616..2946    +  promoter       SV40 promoter: SV40 enhancer and early promoter
   2994..3041    +  promoter       EM7 promoter: synthetic bacterial promoter&nbsp
   3060..3434    +  CDS            BleoR: antibiotic-binding protein; Sh ble from Streptoalloteichus hindustanus; confers resistance to bleomycin, phleomycin, and Zeocin™
   3444..3569    +  CDS            ble (fragment): BLE_KLEPN - Experimental evidence at protein level: Swiss-Prot protein existence level 1. Binding protein with a strong affinity to the bleomycin family of antibiotics. Binds to CL990; an antimitotic-antibiotic compound. From Klebsiella pneumoniae.
   3564..3685    +  polyA_signal   SV40 poly(A) signal: SV40 polyadenylation signal
   3758..3774    -  protein_bind   lac operator: The lac repressor binds to the lac operator to inhibit transcription in E. coli. This inhibition can be relieved by adding lactose or isopropyl-β-D-thiogalactopyranoside (IPTG). lac repressor encoded by lacI
   3782..3812    -  promoter       lac promoter: promoter for the E. coli lac operon
   3827..3848    -  protein_bind   CAP binding site: CAP binding activates transcription in the presence of cAMP. E. coli catabolite activator protein
   3861..3953    -  CDS            lacI (fragment): lac repressor; lacI; The lac repressor binds to the lac operator to inhibit transcription in E. coli. This inhibition can be relieved by adding lactose or isopropyl-β-D-thiogalactopyranoside (IPTG).
   4136..4724    -  rep_origin     ori: high-copy-number ColE1/pMB1/pBR322/pUC origin of replication
   4895..5755    -  CDS            AmpR: β-lactamase; bla; confers resistance to ampicillin, carbenicillin, and related antibiotics
   5756..5860    -  promoter       AmpR promoter: bla
   5927..5971    -  misc_feature   bom (fragment): basis of mobility region from pBR322
   6126..6505    +  enhancer       CMV enhancer: human cytomegalovirus immediate early enhancer
   6506..6670    +  promoter       CMV promoter (fragment): human cytomegalovirus (CMV) immediate early promoter
   6658..39      +  promoter       CMVd2 promoter (across the origin): truncated human cytomegalovirus (CMV) immediate early promoter that yields moderately reduced expression relative to the full-length promoter
