[The description below was written by a language model from this plasmid's Addgene catalogue record and pLannotate feature annotations shown in this document.]
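Description:
pcDNA4/TO CD16.7-h-PKD1 FLM (4078-4303) is a 6,670 bp mammalian expression plasmid built on the pcDNA4/TO/2xMyc/His backbone. It is propagated in E. coli at high copy from a ColE1/pUC-type origin under ampicillin selection (AmpR with its bla promoter), and it also carries an f1 phage origin. For selection in mammalian cells, an SV40 early promoter drives the Sh ble gene (BleoR, resistance to Zeocin/bleomycin-family drugs), followed by an SV40 polyadenylation signal. An EM7 bacterial promoter upstream of the same gene allows it to be expressed in E. coli as well.

The expression cassette uses the CMV enhancer and immediate-early promoter, which span the sequence origin. Two short tet operator matches lie immediately downstream, consistent with the "TO" design. In that design, transcription is constitutive in ordinary cells but can be repressed by the Tet repressor and induced with tetracycline in cells that express it. The open reading frame encodes a chimeric membrane protein. An N-terminal human CD16 (FCGR3B-annotated) extracellular fragment forms part of the CD16.7 membrane-anchor tag, and it is fused to a fragment of human PKD1 corresponding to amino acids 4078–4303 of polycystin-1, its cytoplasmic C-terminal tail. The unannotated stretch between the two annotated fragments presumably holds the rest of the anchor, though the feature table does not identify it. A bGH polyadenylation signal terminates the transcript. The backbone name implies Myc/His tags, but none are annotated, so the record does not show whether they are fused to the insert.

The construct serves to express the polycystin-1 cytoplasmic tail tethered to the membrane, separately from the rest of the protein. The associated work concerns regulation of polycystin-1 function by calmodulin binding.
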