Addgene plasmid #83465: pcDNA4/TO CD16.7-h-PKD1 FLM (4078-4303)
Purpose: Cytoplasmic tail of human PC1 expression cassette with a membrane anchor and PKD1 sequence that corresponds to amino acids 4078 to 4303 of PC1 (98)
Depositing lab: Thomas Weimbs. Publication: Regulation of Polycystin-1 Function by Calmodulin Binding. Doerr N, Wang Y, Kipp KR, Liu G, Benza JJ, Pletnev V, Pavlov TS, Staruschenko A, Mohieldin AM, Takahashi M, Nauli SM, Weimbs T. PLoS One. 2016 Aug 25;11(8):e0161525. doi: 10.1371/journal.pone.0161525. eCollection 2016. PONE-D-16-13986 PubMed 27560828.
Backbone
  Vector backbone: pcDNA4/TO/2xMyc/His
  Vector type: Mammalian Expression
Growth in bacteria
  Bacterial resistance: Ampicillin, 100 μg/mL
  Growth temperature: 37°C
  Growth strain: DH5alpha
  Copy number: High Copy
Gene/Insert
  Gene/Insert name: Polycystin-1
  Species: H. sapiens (human)
  Mutation: Amino-acids 4078-4303
  Entrez Gene: PKD1 (a.k.a. PBP, PC1, Pc-1, TRPP1)
  Tag / fusion protein: CD16.7 (N terminal on insert)
Terms and licenses: Academic/Nonprofit Terms; Industry Terms: Not Available to Industry
How to cite: pcDNA4/TO CD16.7-h-PKD1 FLM (4078-4303) was a gift from Thomas Weimbs (Addgene plasmid # 83465 ; http://n2t.net/addgene:83465 ; RRID:Addgene_83465)
