>Addgene plasmid #83465 | pcDNA4/TO CD16.7-h-PKD1 FLM (4078-4303) | addgene partial sequence | sequence record 164730 | CMV-F 5'-CGCAAATGGGCGGTAGGCGTG-3'
CCCTATCAGTGATAGAGATCTCCCTATCAGTGATAGAGATCGTCGACGAGCTCGTTTAGTGAACCGTCAG
ATCGCCTGGAGACGCCATCCACGCTGTTTTGACCTCCATAGAAGACACCGGGACCGATCCAGCCTCCGGA
CTCTAGCGTTTAAACTTAAGCTTCTAGAGATCCCTCGACCTCGAGATCCATTGTGCTCTAAAGATCTTTG
GTGACTTGTCCACTCCAGTGTGGCATCATGTGGCAGCTGCTCCTCCCAACTGCTCTGCTACTTCTAGTTT
CAGCTGGCATGCGGACTGAAGATCTCCCAAAGGCTGTGGTGTTCCTGGAGCCTCAATGGTACAGCGTGCT
TGAGAAGGACAGTGTGACTCTGAAGTGCCAGGGAGCCTACTCCCCTGAGGACAATTCCACACAGTGGTTT
CACAATGAGAGCCTCATCTCAAGCCAGGCCTCGAGCTACTTCATTGACGCTGCCACAGTCAACGACAGTG
GAGAGTACAGGTGCCAGACAAACCTCTCCACCCTCAGTGACCCGGTGCAGCTAGAAGTCCATATCGGCTG
GCTGTTGCTCCAGGCCCCTCGGTGGGTGTTCAAGGAGGAAGACCCTATTCACCTGAGGTGTCACAGCTGG
AAGAACACTGCTCTGCATAAGGTCACATATTTACAGAATGGCAAAGACAGGAAGTATTTTCATCATAATT
CTGACTTCCACATTCCAAAAGCCACACTCAAAGATAGCGGCTCCTACTTCTGCAGGGGGCTTGTTGGGAG
TAAAAATGTGTCTTCAGAGACTGTGAACATCACCATCACTCAAGGTTTGGCAGTGTCAACCATCTCATCA
TTCTCTCCACCTGGCGCGGATCCACCAAGGGCCTCTGCCCTCCCTGCCCCACCGACAGGCTCCGCCCTCC
CTGACCCGCAGACAGCCTCTGCCCTCCCTGACCCGCCAGCAGCCTCTGCCCTCCCTGCGGCCCTGGCGGT
GATCTCCTTCCTCCTCGGGCTGGGCCTGGGGG
