>Addgene plasmid #83465 | pcDNA4/TO CD16.7-h-PKD1 FLM (4078-4303) | addgene partial sequence | sequence record 164731 | BGH-rev 5'-TAGAAGGCACAGTCGAGG-3'
TGATGGTGATGATGACCGGTATGCATATTCAGATCCTCTTCTGAGATGAGTTTTTGTTCGAAGGGCCCCA
GATCCTCTTCTGAGATGAGTTTTTGTTCTCGAGCGGCCGCCCTAAGTGCTGCTGGGGTGGACCTTGTTCT
TGGCCCGAAGGGGTGTCCTGCTGGGGCCAGTGGCCAGGTCCACACCCCGACTGGCCCGGGCAAGGCGGCT
GGGCAGTGCTGGCCGCAGGCCCGGGGATGGGCCACGGGAAGATCCGGCGGGCGCCCGGCTGCTCCTGCGG
CCTTGCAGGCTGTGCAGCTGCTGCTCCAGCTGGTAGACGTCCTCTGTGGCCTGGTTGAGTCGGTCAAACT
GGGTGAGCAGGGCCTCGAACACGGCTTGGAGGCGGGAGGGCTCAGGCTCACACCTTGTCCCCAGCCGGCC
CAGGCTCACGCTCAGCCCATCCAGCTGGCTGGAGGAGGTGGAGGGGTGCGAGGCATCGGAGCCAGCGCTG
GGTGGGGGCACATCCGGGGATACCTTGGAGCCCCTGGAGGAGCGAGAGGGCAGCGGCTCCATCCCTTCAA
AGCGGACTTTGTGGCGGAACTCCTTGACCTTGCTGAGGCCCATCCAGAGGCGCAGCCTGCGCAGGAACAA
CTCCACCATCTCGTAGTCCTGGGGCTCCCAGGCCGGCCGGTACAGCTCTCCACGCAAGGCGTGGTAGCGC
CAGCGGAGAATAACAGCCCCCAGCCGTAGGGCGCCCCACAGCCGCAGTGCCCAGAGCCCCACACACAGCA
GGGGTGACAAGTGCCAGGACTCACGCGTCCTCGCCAGCACACACGCCACCCCCAGGCCCAGCCCGAGGAG
GAAGGAGATCACCGCCAGGGCCGCAGGGAGGGCAGAGGCTGCTGGCGGGTCA
